Addgene plasmid #44449: AND-gate-V2.0
Depositing lab: Drew Endy. Depositing organization: Stanford University. Publication: Amplifying genetic logic gates. Bonnet J, Yin P, Ortiz ME, Subsoontorn P, Endy D. Science. 2013 May 3;340(6132):599-603. doi: 10.1126/science.1232758. Epub 2013 Mar 28. PubMed 23539178.
Backbone
  Vector backbone: pSB4A5
  Vector type: Bacterial Expression, Synthetic Biology
Growth in bacteria
  Bacterial resistance: Ampicillin, 100 μg/mL
  Growth temperature: 37°C
  Growth strain: DH5alpha
  Copy number: Low Copy
Gene/Insert
  Gene/Insert name: AND-gate
Terms and licenses: Academic/Nonprofit Terms; Industry Terms: Not Available to Industry
How to cite: AND-gate-V2.0 was a gift from Drew Endy (Addgene plasmid # 44449 ; http://n2t.net/addgene:44449 ; RRID:Addgene_44449)
