[The description below was written by a language model from this plasmid's Addgene catalogue record and pLannotate feature annotations shown in this document.]
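Description:
AND-gate-V2.0 is a low-copy bacterial expression plasmid for synthetic biology, built in the BioBrick vector pSB4A5 and propagated in E. coli. The backbone replicates from the pSC101 origin together with its required Rep101 (RepA) initiator protein, which accounts for the low copy number. Selection is with ampicillin through the bla β-lactamase gene under its own promoter. Several terminators (tonB, lambda t0, his operon, and two T3Te elements) flank the cloning region and backbone genes, insulating the insert from read-through transcription.

The insert, listed only as "AND-gate", sits between the BioBrick prefix and suffix. The annotation shows a short promoter match (called as a T5 promoter fragment), followed by an rrnB T1/T7Te terminator pair. Further downstream are an sTRSV hammerhead ribozyme, a superfolder GFP coding sequence, and a second rrnB T1/T7Te pair that ends the transcription unit. This layout fits a gate in which terminator elements placed between the promoter and the reporter block transcription until they are removed or inverted. The self-cleaving ribozyme would trim the 5' leader so that GFP translation is less dependent on upstream sequence.

The associated publication concerns amplifying genetic logic gates, but the recombinase recognition sites expected in such a design are not annotated. There are also unannotated stretches between the first terminator pair and the ribozyme, so the record does not state how the gate is switched or which inputs control it. No recombinase or other input-sensing gene is annotated on this plasmid, which suggests the controlling signals are supplied separately. GFP fluorescence serves as the gate's output.
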