Features (pLannotate 1.2.2; 19 found; start..end, strand, type, name):
      1..22      +  misc_feature   BioBrick prefix: BioBrick prefix for parts that do not start with "ATG"
     23..40      +  promoter       T5 promoter (fragment): bacteriophage T5 promoter for E. coli RNA polymerase, with embedded lac operator
    137..208     +  terminator     rrnB T1 terminator: transcription terminator T1 from the E. coli rrnB gene
    224..251     +  terminator     T7Te terminator: phage T7 early transcription terminator
    532..581     +  misc_RNA       sTRSV HHRz: hammerhead ribozyme from the tobacco ringspot virus satellite RNA (Khvorova et al., 2003)
    690..1403    +  CDS            superfolder GFP: GFP variant that folds robustly even when fused to poorly folded proteins (Pédelacq et al., 2006)
   1426..1497    +  terminator     rrnB T1 terminator: transcription terminator T1 from the E. coli rrnB gene
   1513..1540    +  terminator     T7Te terminator: phage T7 early transcription terminator
   1547..1567    +  misc_feature   BioBrick suffix: universal suffix for all parts
   1603..1634    +  terminator     tonB terminator: bidirectional E. coli tonB-P14 transcription terminator
   1681..1721    -  terminator     bacterial terminator (fragment): putative bacterial transcription terminator
   1759..1853    +  terminator     lambda t0 terminator: transcription terminator from phage lambda
   2345..2567    +  rep_origin     pSC101 ori: low-copy replication origin that requires the Rep101 protein
   2615..3565    +  CDS            Rep101: RepA protein needed for replication with the pSC101 origin; rep101
   3782..3851    +  promoter       AmpR promoter: bla
   3854..4714    +  CDS            AmpR: β-lactamase; bla; confers resistance to ampicillin, carbenicillin, and related antibiotics
   4725..4784    +  terminator     his operon terminator: This putative transcriptin terminator from the E. coli his operon has a 2-bp deletion introduced during synthesis. Its efficiency has not been determined.
   4844..4873    -  terminator     T3Te terminator: phage T3 early transcription terminator
   4967..4996    -  terminator     T3Te terminator: phage T3 early transcription terminator
>Addgene plasmid #44449 | AND-gate-V2.0 | depositor full sequence | sequence record 60648 | AND-gate-V2.0 sequence 5042 bps
GAATTCGCGGCCGCTTCTAGAGAAAAAATTTATTTGCTTTCGCATCTTTTTGTACCTATAATGTGTGGAA
AGCTTATGCCAACACAATTAACATCTCAATCAAGGTAAATGCTTTTTGCTTTTTTTGCCCAGGCATCAAA
TAAAACGAAAGGCTCAGTCGAAAGACTGGGCCTTTCGTTTTATCTGTTGTTTGTCGGTGAACGCTCTCTA
CTAGAGTCACACTGGCTCACCTTCGGGTGGGCCTTTCTGCGTTTATAAAAGGAGTTTTTTAGTTACCTTA
ATTGAAATAAACGAAATAAAAACTCGCGCTAGCTCGGCCGGCTTGTCGACGACGGCGGTCTCCGTCGTCA
GGATCATCCGGGCCCGGCTTATCGGTCAGTTTCACCTGATTTACGTAAAAACCCGCTTCGGCGGGTTTTT
GCTTTTGGAGGGGCAGAAAGATGAATGACTGTCCACGACGCTATACCCAAAAGAAAGGGTTTGTACCGTA
CACCACTGAGACCGCGGTGGTTGACCAGACAAACCACGAAGCTGTCACCGGATGTGCTTTCCGGTCTGAT
GAGTCCGTGAGGACGAAACAGCCTCTACAAATAATTTTGTTTAAGGGCCCAAGTTCACTTAAAAAGGAGA
TCAACAATGAAAGCAATTTTCGTACTGAAACATCTTAATCATGCTAAGGAGGTTTTCTAATGCGTAAAGG
CGAAGAGCTGTTCACTGGTGTCGTCCCTATTCTGGTGGAACTGGATGGTGATGTCAACGGTCATAAGTTT
TCCGTGCGTGGCGAGGGTGAAGGTGACGCAACTAATGGTAAACTGACGCTGAAGTTCATCTGTACTACTG
GTAAACTGCCGGTACCTTGGCCGACTCTGGTAACGACGCTGACTTATGGTGTTCAGTGCTTTGCTCGTTA
TCCGGACCATATGAAGCAGCATGACTTCTTCAAGTCCGCCATGCCGGAAGGCTATGTGCAGGAACGCACG
ATTTCCTTTAAGGATGACGGCACGTACAAAACGCGTGCGGAAGTGAAATTTGAAGGCGATACTCTGGTAA
ACCGCATTGAGCTGAAAGGCATTGACTTTAAAGAAGACGGCAATATCCTGGGCCATAAGCTGGAATACAA
TTTTAACAGCCACAATGTTTACATCACCGCCGATAAACAAAAAAATGGCACTAAAGCGAATTTTAAAATT
CGCCACAACGTGGAGGATGGCAGCGTGCAGCTGGCTGATCACTACCAGCAAAACACTCCAATCGGTGATG
GTCCTGTTCTGCTGCCAGACAATCACTATCTGAGCACGCAAAGCGTTCTGTCTAAAGATCCGAACGAGAA
ACGCGATCATATGGTTCTGCTGGAGTTCGTAACCGCAGCGGGCATCACGCATGGTATGGATGAACTGTAC
AAATGATGATACTAGAGCCAGGCATCAAATAAAACGAAAGGCTCAGTCGAAAGACTGGGCCTTTCGTTTT
ATCTGTTGTTTGTCGGTGAACGCTCTCTACTAGAGTCACACTGGCTCACCTTCGGGTGGGCCTTTCTGCG
TTTATATACTAGTAGCGGCCGCTGCAGGAGTCACTAAGGGTTAGTTAGTTAGATTAGCAGAAAGTCAAAA
GCCTCCGACCGGAGGCTTTTGACTAAAACTTCCCTTGGGGTTATCATTGGGGCTCACTCAAAGGCGGTAA
TCAGATAAAAAAAATCCTTAGCTTTCGCTAAGGATGATTTCTGCTAGAGCTGTCAGACCAAGTTTACGAG
CTCGCTTGGACTCCTGTTGATAGATCCAGTAATGACCTCAGAACTCCATCTGGATTTGTTCAGAACGCTC
GGTTGCCGCCGGGCGTTTTTTATTGGTGAGAATCCAAGCACTAGGGACAGTAAGACGGGTAAGCCTGTTG
ATGATACCGCTGCCTTACTGGGTGCATTAGCCAGTCTGAATGACCTGTCACGGGATAATCCGAAGTGGTC
AGACTGGAAAATCAGAGGGCAGGAACTGCTGAACAGCAAAAAGTCAGATAGCACCACATAGCAGACCCGC
CATAAAACGCCCTGAGAAGCCCGTGACGGGCTTTTCTTGTATTATGGGTAGTTTCCTTGCATGAATCCAT
AAAAGGCGCCTGTAGTGCCATTTACCCCCATTCACTGCCAGAGCCGTGAGCGCAGCGAACTGAATGTCAC
GAAAAAGACAGCGACTCAGGTGCCTGATGGTCGGAGACAAAAGGAATATTCAGCGATTTGCCCGAGCTTG
CGAGGGTGCTACTTAAGCCTTTAGGGTTTTAAGGTCTGTTTTGTAGAGGAGCAAACAGCGTTTGCGACAT
CCTTTTGTAATACTGCGGAACTGACTAAAGTAGTGAGTTATACACAGGGCTGGGATCTATTCTTTTTATC
TTTTTTTATTCTTTCTTTATTCTATAAATTATAACCACTTGAATATAAACAAAAAAAACACACAAAGGTC
TAGCGGAATTTACAGAGGGTCTAGCAGAATTTACAAGTTTTCCAGCAAAGGTCTAGCAGAATTTACAGAT
ACCCACAACTCAAAGGAAAAGGACATGTAATTATCATTGACTAGCCCATCTCAATTGGTATAGTGATTAA
AATCACCTAGACCAATTGAGATGTATGTCTGAATTAGTTGTTTTCAAAGCAAATGAACTAGCGATTAGTC
GCTATGACTTAACGGAGCATGAAACCAAGCTAATTTTATGCTGTGTGGCACTACTCAACCCCACGATTGA
AAACCCTACAAGGAAAGAACGGACGGTATCGTTCACTTATAACCAATACGCTCAGATGATGAACATCAGT
AGGGAAAATGCTTATGGTGTATTAGCTAAAGCAACCAGAGAGCTGATGACGAGAACTGTGGAAATCAGGA
ATCCTTTGGTTAAAGGCTTTGAGATTTTCCAGTGGACAAACTATGCCAAGTTCTCAAGCGAAAAATTAGA
ATTAGTTTTTAGTGAAGAGATATTGCCTTATCTTTTCCAGTTAAAAAAATTCATAAAATATAATCTGGAA
CATGTTAAGTCTTTTGAAAACAAATACTCTATGAGGATTTATGAGTGGTTATTAAAAGAACTAACACAAA
AGAAAACTCACAAGGCAAATATAGAGATTAGCCTTGATGAATTTAAGTTCATGTTAATGCTTGAAAATAA
CTACCATGAGTTTAAAAGGCTTAACCAATGGGTTTTGAAACCAATAAGTAAAGATTTAAACACTTACAGC
AATATGAAATTGGTGGTTGATAAGCGAGGCCGCCCGACTGATACGTTGATTTTCCAAGTTGAACTAGATA
GACAAATGGATCTCGTAACCGAACTTGAGAACAACCAGATAAAAATGAATGGTGACAAAATACCAACAAC
CATTACATCAGATTCCTACCTACGTAACGGACTAAGAAAAACACTACACGATGCTTTAACTGCAAAAATT
CAGCTCACCAGTTTTGAGGCAAAATTTTTGAGTGACATGCAAAGTAAGCATGATCTCAATGGTTCGTTCT
CATGGCTCACGCAAAAACAACGAACCACACTAGAGAACATACTGGCTAAATACGGAAGGATCTGAGGTTC
TTATGGCTCTTGTATCTATCAGTGAAGCATCAAGACTAACAAACAAAAGTAGAACAACTGTTCACCGTTA
GATATCAAAGGGAAAACTGTCCATATGCACAGATGAAAACGGTGTAAAAAAGATAGATACATCAGAGCTT
TTACGAGTTTTTGGTGCATTTAAAGCTGTTCACCATGAACAGATCGACAATGTAACTACTAGAGCTAAAT
ACATTCAAATATCTATCCGCTCATGAGACAATAACCCTGATAAATGCTTCAATAATATTGAAAAAGGAAG
AATATGAGTATTCAACATTTCCGTGTCGCCCTTATTCCCTTTTTTGCGGCATTTTGCCTTCCTGTTTTTG
CTCACCCAGAAACGCTGGTGAAAGTAAAAGATGCCGAAGATCAGTTGGGTGCACGTGTGGGTTACATCGA
ACTGGACCTCAACAGCGGTAAGATTCTTGAGAGTTTTCGCCCCGAAGAACGTTTCCCAATGATGAGCACT
TTTAAAGTTCTGCTCTGTGGCGCGGTATTATCCCGTATTGACGCCGGGCAAGAGCAACTCGGTCGCCGCA
TACACTATTCTCAGAATGACTTGGTTGAGTACTCACCAGTCACAGAAAAGCATCTTACGGACGGCATGAC
AGTACGCGAATTATGCAGCGCTGCCATAACCATGAGTGATAACACGGCGGCCAACTTACTTCTGACAACG
ATCGGAGGACCGAAGGAGCTTACCGCTTTTTTGCACAACATGGGTGATCATGTAACTCGCCTTGATCGTT
GGGAACCGGAGCTGAATGAAGCCATACCAAACGACGAGCGTGACACCACGATGCCTGTAGCTATGGCAAC
AACGTTGCGCAAACTCTTAACTGGCGAACTTCTTACTCTCGCTTCCCGGCAACAATTAATAGACTGGATG
GAGGCGGATAAAGTTGCAGGACCACTTCTGCGCTCGGCCCTTCCGGCTGGCTGGTTTATTGCTGATAAAT
CTGGAGCCGGTGAGCGTGGGTCCCGCGGTATTATTGCAGCCCTGGGGCCAGATGGTAAGCCCTCCCGTAT
CGTAGTTATCTACACGACGGGGAGCCAGGCAACTATGGACGAACGTAATCGCCAGATCGCTGAGATAGGT
GCCTCCCTGATTAAGCATTGGTAATAATACTAGCTCCGGCAAAAAAACGGGCAAGGTGTCACCACCCTGC
CCTTTTTCTTTAAAACCGAAAAGATTACTTCGCGTTTGCCACCTGACGTCTAAGAAAAGGAATATTCAGC
AATTTGCCCGTGCCGAAGAAAGGCCCACCCGTGAAGGTGAGCCAGTGAGTTGATTGCTACGTAATTAGTT
AGTTAGCCCTTAGTGACTCTGCCACCTGACGTCTAAGAAAAGGAATATTCAGCAATTTGCCCGTGCCGAA
GAAAGGCCCACCCGTGAAGGTGAGCCAGTGAGTTGATTGCTACGTAATTAGTTAGTTAGCCCTTAGTGAC
TC
