>Addgene plasmid #44449 | AND-gate-V2.0 | addgene partial sequence | sequence record 63546 | EXFP-internal-R 5'-GAACTCCAGCAGGACCATGT-3'
GAACGCTTTGCGTGCTCAGATAGTGATTGTCTGGCAGCAGAACAGGACCATCACCGATTGGAGTGTTTTG
CTGGTAGTGATCAGCCAGCTGCACGCTGCCATCCTCCACGTTGTGGCGAATTTTAAAATTCGCTTTAGTG
CCATTTTTTTGTTTATCGGCGGTGATGTAAACATTGTGGCTGTTAAAATTGTATTCCAGCTTATGGCCCA
GGATATTGCCGTCTTCTTTAAAGTCAATGCCTTTCAGCTCAATGCGGTTTACCAGAGTATCGCCTTCAAA
TTTCACTTCCGCACGCGTTTTGTACGTGCCGTCATCCTTAAAGGAAATCGTGCGTTCCTGCACATAGCCT
TCCGGCATGGCGGACTTGAAGAAGTCATGCTGCTTCATATGGTCCGGATAACGAGCAAAGCACTGAACAC
CATAAGTCAGCGTCGTTACCAGAGTCGGCCAAGGTACCGGCAGTTTACCAGTAGTACAGATGAACTTCAG
CGTCAGTTTACCATTAGTTGCGTCACCTTCACCCTCGCCACGCACGGAAAACTTATGACCGTTGACATCA
CCATCCAGTTCCACCAGAATAGGGACGACACCAGTGAACAGCTCTTCGCCTTTACGCATTAGAAAACCTC
CTTAGCATGATTAAGATGTTTCAGTACGAAAATTGCTTTCATTGTTGATCTCCTTTTTAAGTGAACTTGG
GCCCTTAAACAAAATTATTTGTAGAGGCTGTTTCGTCCTCACGGACTCATCAGACCGGAAAGCACATCCG
GTGACAGCTTCGTGGTTTGTCTGGTCAACCACCGCGGTCTCAGTGGTGTACGGTACAAACCCTTTCTTTT
GGGTATAGCGTC
